>Addgene plasmid #103503 | LSB-hsa-miR-378a-3p | depositor full sequence | sequence record 196053 | Full Sequence
AATTGAGGGGATAACGCAGGAAAGAACATGTGAGCAAAAGGCCAGCAAAAGGCCAGGAACCGTAAAAAGG
CCGCGTTGCTGGCGTTTTTCCATAGGCTCCGCCCCCCTGACGAGCATCACAAAAATCGACGCTCAAGTCA
GAGGTGGCGAAACCCGACAGGACTATAAAGATACCAGGCGTTTCCCCCTGGAAGCTCCCTCGTGCGCTCT
CCTGTTCCGACCCTGCCGCTTACCGGATACCTGTCCGCCTTTCTCCCTTCGGGAAGCGTGGCGCTTTCTC
ATAGCTCACGCTGTAGGTATCTCAGTTCGGTGTAGGTCGTTCGCTCCAAGCTGGGCTGTGTGCACGAACC
CCCCGTTCAGCCCGACCGCTGCGCCTTATCCGGTAACTATCGTCTTGAGTCCAACCCGGTAAGACACGAC
TTATCGCCACTGGCAGCAGCCACTGGTAACAGGATTAGCAGAGCGAGGTATGTAGGCGGTGCTACAGAGT
TCTTGAAGTGGTGGCCTAACTACGGCTACACTAGAAGAACAGTATTTGGTATCTGCGCTCTGCTGAAGCC
AGTTACCTTCGGAAAAAGAGTTGGTAGCTCTTGATCCGGCAAACAAACCACCGCTGGTAGCGGTGGTTTT
TTTGTTTGCAAGCAGCAGATTACGCGCAGAAAAAAAGGATCTCAAGAAGATCCTTTGATCTTTTCTACGG
GGTCTGACGCTCAGTGGAACGAAAACTCACGTTAAGGGATTTTGGTCATGAGATTATCAAAAAGGATCTT
CACCTAGATCCTTTTAAATTAAAAATGAAGTTTTAAATCAATCTAAAGTATATATGAGTAAACTTGGTCT
GACAGTTACCAATGCTTAATCAGTGAGGCACCTATCTCAGCGATCTGTCTATTTCGTTCATCCATAGTTG
CCTGACTCCCCGTCGTGTAGATAACTACGATACGGGAGGGCTTACCATCTGGCCCCAGTGCTGCAATGAT
ACCGCGAGAACCACGCTCACCGGCTCCAGATTTATCAGCAATAAACCAGCCAGCCGGAAGGGCCGAGCGC
AGAAGTGGTCCTGCAACTTTATCCGCCTCCATCCAGTCTATTAATTGTTGCCGGGAAGCTAGAGTAAGTA
GTTCGCCAGTTAATAGTTTGCGCAACGTTGTTGCCATTGCTACAGGCATCGTGGTGTCACGCTCGTCGTT
TGGTATGGCTTCATTCAGCTCCGGTTCCCAACGATCAAGGCGAGTTACATGATCCCCCATGTTGTGCAAA
AAAGCGGTTAGCTCCTTCGGTCCTCCGATCGTTGTCAGAAGTAAGTTGGCCGCAGTGTTATCACTCATGG
TTATGGCAGCACTGCATAATTCTCTTACTGTCATGCCATCCGTAAGATGCTTTTCTGTGACTGGTGAGTA
CTCAACCAAGTCATTCTGAGAATAGTGTATGCGGCGACCGAGTTGCTCTTGCCCGGCGTCAATACGGGAT
AATACCGCGCCACATAGCAGAACTTTAAAAGTGCTCATCATTGGAAAACGTTCTTCGGGGCGAAAACTCT
CAAGGATCTTACCGCTGTTGAGATCCAGTTCGATGTAACCCACTCGTGCACCCAACTGATCTTCAGCATC
TTTTACTTTCACCAGCGTTTCTGGGTGAGCAAAAACAGGAAGGCAAAATGCCGCAAAAAAGGGAATAAGG
GCGACACGGAAATGTTGAATACTCATACTCTTCCTTTTTCAATATTATTGAAGCATTTATCAGGGTTATT
GTCTCATGAGCGGATACATATTTGAATGTAGCTCCGAATTTCTCGAGGGCTTGTCGACGACGGCGGTCTC
CGTCGTCAGGATCATGAATTCGACCCGCCTGCCACCATGACCGAGTACAAGCCCACGGTGCGCCTCGCCA
CCCGCGACGACGTCCCCCGGGCCGTACGCACCCTCGCCGCCGCGTTCGCCGACTACCCCGCCACGCGCCA
CACCGTCGACCCGGACCGCCACATCGAGCGGGTCACCGAGCTGCAAGAACTCTTCCTCACGCGCGTCGGG
CTCGACATCGGCAAGGTGTGGGTCGCGGACGACGGCGCCGCGGTGGCGGTCTGGACCACGCCGGAGAGCG
TCGAAGCGGGGGCGGTGTTCGCCGAGATCGGCCCGCGCATGGCCGAGTTGAGCGGTTCCCGGCTGGCCGC
GCAGCAACAGATGGAAGGCCTCCTGGCGCCGCACCGGCCCAAGGAGCCCGCGTGGTTCCTGGCCACCGTC
GGCGTCTCGCCCGACCACCAGGGCAAGGGTCTGGGCAGCGCCGTCGTGCTCCCCGGAGTGGAGGCGGCCG
AGCGCGCCGGGGTGCCCGCCTTCCTGGAGACATCCGCGCCCCGCAACCTCCCCTTCTACGAGCGGCTCGG
CTTCACCGTCACCGCCGACGTCGAGGTGCCCGAAGGACCGCGCACCTGGTGCATGACCCGCAAGCCCGGT
GCCTGATACGCGTGAATTCACTCCTCAGGTGCAGGCTGCCTATCAGAAGGTGGTGGCTGGTGTGGCCAAT
GCCCTGGCTCACAAATACCACTGAGATCTTTTTCCCTCTGCCAAAAATTATGGGGACATCATGAAGCCCC
TTGAGCATCTGACTTCTGGCTAATAAAGGAAATTTATTTTCATTGCAATAGTGTGTTGGAATTTTTTGTG
TCTCTCACTCGGAAGGACATATGGGAGGGCAAATCATTTAAAACATCAGAATGAGTATTTGGTTTAGAGT
TTGGCAACATATGCCCATATGCTGGCTGCCATGAACAAAGGTTGGCTATAAAGAGGTCATCAGTATATGA
AACAGCCCCCTGCTGTCCATTCCTTATTCCATAGAAAAGCCTTGACTTGAGGTTAGATTTTTTTTATATT
TTGTTTTGTGTTATTTTTTTCTTTAACATCCCTAAAATTTTCCTTACATGTTTTACTAGCCAGATTTTTC
CTCCTCTCCTGACTACTCCCAGTCATAGCTGTCCCTCTTCTCTTATGGAGATCCCTCGACCTGCAGCCCA
AGCTTGAATTCTCTAGAATTACCCTGTTATCCCTATGCTTGGTTTACCGAGCTCTTATTGGTTTTCAAAC
TTCATTGACTGTGCCCAACGCGCCTGGGAGCTCACGGGGACAGCCCCCCCCCAAAGCCCCCAGGGATGTA
ATTACGTCCCTCCCCCGCTAGGGGGCAGCAGCGAGCCGCCCGGGGCTCCGCTCCGGTCCGGCGCTCCCCC
CGCATCCCCGAGCCGGCAGCGTGCGGGGACAGCCCGGGCACGGGGAAGGTGGCACGGGATCGCTTTCCTC
TGAACGCTTCTCGCTGCTCTTTGAGCCTGCAGACACCTGGGGGGATACGGGGAAAAAGCTAGGCTGAAAG
ACCGGTTCTTAGAATGACACGCGCCTGGGAGCTCACGGGGACAGCCCCCCCCCAAAGCCCCCAGGGATGT
AATTACGTCCCTCCCCCGCTAGGGGGCAGCAGCGAGCCGCCCGGGGCTCCGCTCCGGTCCGGCGCTCCCC
CCGCATCCCCGAGCCGGCAGCGTGCGGGGACAGCCCGGGCACGGGGAAGGTGGCACGGGATCGCTTTCCT
CTGAACGCTTCTCGCTGCTCTTTGAGCCTGCAGACACCTGGGGGGATACGGGGAAAAAGCTAACTTCTGA
GACGACAACTTTGTATAGAAAAGTTGGCTCCGAATTCGCCCTTGACAGCAGAGATCCAGTTTGGTTAATT
AATTGGCTCCGGTGCCCGTCAGTGGGCAGAGCGCACATCGCCCACAGTCCCCGAGAAGTTGTGGGGAGGG
GTCGGCAATTGAACCGGTGCCTAGAGAAGGTGGCGCGGGGTAAACTGGGAAAGTGATGTCGTGTACTGGC
TCCGCCTTTTTCCCGAGGGTGGGGGAGAACCGTATATAAGTGCAGTAGTCGCCGTGAACGTTCTTTTTCG
CAACGGGTTTGCCGCCAGAACACAGGTAAGTGCCGTGTGTGGTTCCCGCGGGCCTGGCCTCTTTACGGGT
TATGGCCCTTGCGTGCCTTGAATTACTTCCACCTGGCTGCAGTACGTGATTCTTGATCCCGAGCTTCGGG
TTGGAAGTGGGTGGGAGAGTTCGAGGCCTTGCGCTTAAGGAGCCCCTTCGCCTCGTGCTTGAGTTGAGGC
CTGGCCTGGGCGCTGGGGCCGCCGCGTGCGAATCTGGTGGCACCTTCGCGCCTGTCTCGCTGCTTTCGAT
AAGTCTCTAGCCATTTAAAATTTTTGATGACCTGCTGCGACGCTTTTTTTCTGGCAAGATAGTCTTGTAA
ATGCGGGCCAAGATCTGCACACTGGTATTTCGGTTTTTGGGGCCGCGGGCGGCGACGGGGCCCGTGCGTC
CCAGCGCACATGTTCGGCGAGGCGGGGCCTGCGAGCGCGGCCACCGAGAATCGGACGGGGGTAGTCTCAA
GCTGGCCGGCCTGCTCTGGTGCCTGGCCTCGCGCCGCCGTGTATCGCCCCGCCCTGGGCGGCAAGGCTGG
CCCGGTCGGCACCAGTTGCGTGAGCGGAAAGATGGCCGCTTCCCGGCCCTGCTGCAGGGAGCTCAAAATG
GAGGACGCGGCGCTCGGGAGAGCGGGCGGGTGAGTCACCCACACAAAGGAAAAGGGCCTTTCCGTCCTCA
GCCGTCGCTTCATGTGACTCCACGGAGTACCGGGCGCCGTCCAGGCACCTCGATTAGTTCTCGAGCTTTT
GGAGTACGTCGTCTTTAGGTTGGGGGGAGGGGTTTTATGCGATGGAGTTTCCCCACACTGAGTGGGTGGA
GACTGAAGTTAGGCCAGCTTGGCACTTGATGTAATTCTCCTTGGAATTTGCCCTTTTTGAGTTTGGATCT
TGGTTCATTCTCAAGCCTCAGACAGTGGTTCAAAGTTTTTTTCTTCCATTTCAGGTGTCGTGAGAAGGGC
GAATTCGACCCAAGTTTGTACAAAAAAGCAGGCTGGATCCAGGTGCCACCATGGTGAGCGAGCTGATTAA
GGAGAACATGCACATGAAGCTGTACATGGAGGGCACCGTGAACAACCACCACTTCAAGTGCACATCCGAG
GGCGAAGGCAAGCCCTACGAGGGCACCCAGACCATGAGAATCAAGGCGGTCGAGGGCGGCCCTCTCCCCT
TCGCCTTCGACATCCTGGCTACCAGCTTCATGTACGGCAGCAAAACCTTCATCAACCACACCCAGGGCAT
CCCCGACTTCTTTAAGCAGTCCTTCCCCGAGGGCTTCACATGGGAGAGAGTCACCACATACGAAGATGGG
GGCGTGCTGACCGCTACCCAGGACACCAGCCTCCAGGACGGCTGCCTCATCTACAACGTCAAGATCAGAG
GGGTGAACTTCCCATCCAACGGCCCTGTGATGCAGAAGAAAACACTCGGCTGGGAGGCCTCCACCGAGAC
ACTGTACCCCGCTGACGGCGGCCTGGAAGGCAGAGCCGACATGGCCCTGAAGCTCGTGGGCGGGGGCCAC
CTGATCTGCAACCTTAAGACCACATACAGATCCAAGAAACCCGCTAAGAACCTCAAGATGCCCGGCGTCT
ACTATGTGGACAGGAGACTGGAAAGAATCAAGGAGGCCGACAAAGAGACATACGTCGAGCAGCACGAGGT
GGCTGTGGCCAGATACTGCGACCTCCCTAGCAAACTGGGGCACAAACTTAATTGAGAATTCTACCACCCA
GCTTTCTTGTACAAAGTGGTACGTCTCAAGACCAGAGGTCTCTGCTTCTTAATACGCCTTCTGACTCCAA
GTCCAGTGCCTTCTGACTCCAAGTCCAGTGCCTTCTGACTCCAAGTCCAGTGCCTTCTGACTCCAAGTCC
AGTCAACCAGAAGAGACCTGTGCTTCACTCCTCAGGTGCAGGCTGCCTATCAGAAGGTGGTGGCTGGTGT
GGCCAATGCCCTGGCTCACAAATACCACTGAGATCTTTTTCCCTCTGCCAAAAATTATGGGGACATCATG
AAGCCCCTTGAGCATCTGACTTCTGGCTAATAAAGGAAATTTATTTTCATTGCAATAGTGTGTTGGAATT
TTTTGTGTCTCTCACTCGGAAGGACATATGGGAGGGCAAATCATTTAAAACATCAGAATGAGTATTTGGT
TTAGAGTTTGGCAACATATGCCCATATGCTGGCTGCCATGAACAAAGGTTGGCTATAAAGAGGTCATCAG
TATATGAAACAGCCCCCTGCTGTCCATTCCTTATTCCATAGAAAAGCCTTGACTTGAGGTTAGATTTTTT
TTATATTTTGTTTTGTGTTATTTTTTTCTTTAACATCCCTAAAATTTTCCTTACATGTTTTACTAGCCAG
ATTTTTCCTCCTCTCCTGACTACTCCCAGTCATAGCTGTCCCTCTTCTCTTATGGAGATCCCGAGCGGTG
CGTTTTTATGCTTGTAGTATTGTATAATGTTTTTAAGATCCAAGCTTCTGACCTCTTCTCTTCCTCCCAC
AGGGCCTCGAGACAATTGCATCGATGGTACCAGTGAAAGTCTGCAATGAATTCGAGTTGGCGCGCCTGTC
ATTCTAAATCTCTCTTTCAGCCTAAAGCTTTTTCCCCGTATCCCCCCAGGTGTCTGCAGGCTCAAAGAGC
AGCGAGAAGCGTTCAGAGGAAAGCGATCCCGTGCCACCTTCCCCGTGCCCGGGCTGTCCCCGCACGCTGC
CGGCTCGGGGATGCGGGGGGAGCGCCGGACCGGAGCGGAGCCCCGGGCGGCTCGCTGCTGCCCCCTAGCG
GGGGAGGGACGTAATTACATCCCTGGGGGCTTTGGGAGGGGGCTGTCCCCGTGAGCTCCCAGGCGCGCCT
GTCATTCTAAATCTCTCTTTCAGCCTAAAGCTTTTTCCCCGTATCCCCCCAGGTGTCTGCAGGCTCAAAG
AGCAGCGAGAAGCGTTCAGAGGAAAGCGATCCCGTGCCACCTTCCCCGTGCCCGGGCTGTCCCCGCACGC
TGCCGGCTCGGGGATGCGGGGGGAGCGCCGGACCGGAGCGGAGCCCCGGGCGGCTCGCTGCTGCCCCCTA
GCGGGGGAGGGACGTAATTACATCCCTGGGGGCTTTGGGGGGGGGCTGTCCCCGTGAGCTCCCAGGCGCG
CCAACTCGGTACCGTATCGATGTCGACGTTAACGCTAGTGATATCAACTTTGTATAGAAAAGTTGGCTCC
GAATTCGCCCTTGACAGCAGAGATCCAGTTTGGTTAATTAATTGGCTCCGGTGCCCGTCAGTGGGCAGAG
CGCACATCGCCCACAGTCCCCGAGAAGTTGTGGGGAGGGGTCGGCAATTGAACCGGTGCCTAGAGAAGGT
GGCGCGGGGTAAACTGGGAAAGTGATGTCGTGTACTGGCTCCGCCTTTTTCCCGAGGGTGGGGGAGAACC
GTATATAAGTGCAGTAGTCGCCGTGAACGTTCTTTTTCGCAACGGGTTTGCCGCCAGAACACAGGTAAGT
GCCGTGTGTGGTTCCCGCGGGCCTGGCCTCTTTACGGGTTATGGCCCTTGCGTGCCTTGAATTACTTCCA
CCTGGCTGCAGTACGTGATTCTTGATCCCGAGCTTCGGGTTGGAAGTGGGTGGGAGAGTTCGAGGCCTTG
CGCTTAAGGAGCCCCTTCGCCTCGTGCTTGAGTTGAGGCCTGGCCTGGGCGCTGGGGCCGCCGCGTGCGA
ATCTGGTGGCACCTTCGCGCCTGTCTCGCTGCTTTCGATAAGTCTCTAGCCATTTAAAATTTTTGATGAC
CTGCTGCGACGCTTTTTTTCTGGCAAGATAGTCTTGTAAATGCGGGCCAAGATCTGCACACTGGTATTTC
GGTTTTTGGGGCCGCGGGCGGCGACGGGGCCCGTGCGTCCCAGCGCACATGTTCGGCGAGGCGGGGCCTG
CGAGCGCGGCCACCGAGAATCGGACGGGGGTAGTCTCAAGCTGGCCGGCCTGCTCTGGTGCCTGGCCTCG
CGCCGCCGTGTATCGCCCCGCCCTGGGCGGCAAGGCTGGCCCGGTCGGCACCAGTTGCGTGAGCGGAAAG
ATGGCCGCTTCCCGGCCCTGCTGCAGGGAGCTCAAAATGGAGGACGCGGCGCTCGGGAGAGCGGGCGGGT
GAGTCACCCACACAAAGGAAAAGGGCCTTTCCGTCCTCAGCCGTCGCTTCATGTGACTCCACGGAGTACC
GGGCGCCGTCCAGGCACCTCGATTAGTTCTCGAGCTTTTGGAGTACGTCGTCTTTAGGTTGGGGGGAGGG
GTTTTATGCGATGGAGTTTCCCCACACTGAGTGGGTGGAGACTGAAGTTAGGCCAGCTTGGCACTTGATG
TAATTCTCCTTGGAATTTGCCCTTTTTGAGTTTGGATCTTGGTTCATTCTCAAGCCTCAGACAGTGGTTC
AAAGTTTTTTTCTTCCATTTCAGGTGTCGTGAGAAGGGCGAATTCGACCCAAGTTTGTACAAAAAAGCAG
GCTCGCCACCATGGTGAGCAAGGGCGAGGAGCTGTTCACCGGGGTGGTGCCCATCCTGGTCGAGCTGGAC
GGCGACGTAAACGGCCACAAGTTCAGCGTGAGGGGCGAGGGCGAGGGCGATGCCACCAACGGCAAGCTGA
CCCTGAAGTTCATCTGCACCACCGGCAAGCTGCCCGTGCCCTGGCCCACCCTCGTGACCACCCTGAGCCA
CGGCGTGCAGTGCTTCGCCCGCTACCCCGACCACATGAAGCAGCACGACTTCTTCAAGTCCGCCATGCCC
GAAGGCTACGTCCAGGAGCGCACCATCTTCTTCAAGGACGACGGCACCTACAAGACCCGCGCCGAGGTGA
AGTTCGAGGGCGACACCCTAGTGAACCGCATCGAGCTGAAGGGCGTCGACTTCAAGGAGGACGGCAACAT
CCTGGGGCACAAGCTGGAGTACAACTTCAACAGCCACAACATCTATATCATGGCCGTCAAGCAGAAGAAC
GGCATCAAGGTGAACTTCAAGATCCGCCACAACGTGGAGGACGGCAGCGTGCAGCTCGCCGACCACTACC
AGCAGAACACCCCCATCGGCGACGGCCCCGTGCTGCTGCCCGACAGCCACTACCTGAGCACCCAGTCCGT
GCTGAGCAAAGACCCCAACGAGAAGCGCGATCACATGGTCCTGCTGGAGTTCCGCACCGCCGCCGGGATC
ACTCTCGGCATGGACGAGCTGTACAAGTAATACCACCCAGCTTTCTTGTACAAAGTGGTACGCGTGAATT
CACTCCTCAGGTGCAGGCTGCCTATCAGAAGGTGGTGGCTGGTGTGGCCAATGCCCTGGCTCACAAATAC
CACTGAGATCTTTTTCCCTCTGCCAAAAATTATGGGGACATCATGAAGCCCCTTGAGCATCTGACTTCTG
GCTAATAAAGGAAATTTATTTTCATTGCAATAGTGTGTTGGAATTTTTTGTGTCTCTCACTCGGAAGGAC
ATATGGGAGGGCAAATCATTTAAAACATCAGAATGAGTATTTGGTTTAGAGTTTGGCAACATATGCCCAT
ATGCTGGCTGCCATGAACAAAGGTTGGCTATAAAGAGGTCATCAGTATATGAAACAGCCCCCTGCTGTCC
ATTCCTTATTCCATAGAAAAGCCTTGACTTGAGGTTAGATTTTTTTTATATTTTGTTTTGTGTTATTTTT
TTCTTTAACATCCCTAAAATTTTCCTTACATGTTTTACTAGCCAGATTTTTCCTCCTCTCCTGACTACTC
CCAGTCATAGCTGTCCCTCTTCTCTTATGGAGATCCCTCGACCTGCAGCCCAAGCTTGGCGTAATCATGG
TCATAGCTGTTTCCTGTGTGAAATTGTTATCCGCTCACAATTCCACACAACATACGAGCCGGAAGCATAA
AGTGTAAAGCCTGGGGTGCCTAATGAGTGAGCTAACTCACATTAATTGCGTTGCGCTCACTGCCCGCTTT
CCAGTCGGGAAACCTGTCGTGCCAGCGGATCGACAGTACTAAGCTTGGTCTAATACCCAATCTCTCGTCT
TATCCAGATGTTTTATACGCCTCTGGCCCGTGTCTCAAAATCTCTGATGTTACATTGCACAAGATAAAAT
AATATCATCATGAACAATAAAACTGTCTGCTTACATAAACAGTAATACAAGGGGTGTTATGAGCCATATT
CAACGGGAAACGTCGAGGCCGCGATTAAATTCCAACATGGATGCTGATTTATATGGGTATAAATGGGCTC
GCGATAATGTCGGGCAATCAGGTGCGACAATCTATCGCTTGTATGGGAAGCCCGATGCGCCAGAGTTGTT
TCTGAAACATGGCAAAGGTAGCGTTGCCAATGATGTTACAGATGAGATGGTCAGACTAAACTGGCTGACG
GAATTTATGCCTCTTCCGACCATCAAGCATTTTATCCGTACTCCTGATGATGCATGGTTACTCACCACTG
CGATCCCCGGAAAAACAGCATTCCAGGTATTAGAAGAATATCCTGATTCAGGTGAAAATATTGTTGATGC
GCTGGCAGTGTTCCTGCGCCGGTTGCATTCGATTCCTGTTTGTAATTGTCCTTTTAACAGCGATCGCGTA
TTTCGTCTCGCTCAGGCGCAATCACGAATGAATAACGGTTTGGTTGATGCGAGTGATTTTGATGACGAGC
GTAATGGCTGGCCTGTTGAACAAGTCTGGAAAGAAATGCATAAACTTTTGCCATTCTCACCGGATTCAGT
CGTCACTCATGGTGATTTCTCACTTGATAACCTTATTTTTGACGAGGGGAAATTAATAGGTTGTATTGAT
GTTGGACGAGTCGGAATCGCAGACCGATACCAGGATCTTGCCATCCTATGGAACTGCCTCGGTGAGTTTT
CTCCTTCATTACAGAAACGGCTTTTTCAAAAATATGGTATTGATAATCCTGATATGAATAAATTGCAGTT
TCATTTGATGCTCGATGAGTTTTTCTAATCAGAATTGGTTAATTGGTTGTAACACTGGCAGAGCATTACG
CTGACTTGACGGGACGGCGCAAGCTCATGACCAAAATCCCTTAACGTGAGTTACGCGTCGTTCCACTGAG
CGTCAGAGGTATCACTAGTATTACAGAGGTAAGTTATAACAGTCGCCTAACCC
Features (pLannotate 1.2.2; 28 found; start..end, strand, type, name):
     87..675     -  rep_origin     ori: high-copy-number ColE1/pMB1/pBR322/pUC origin of replication
    846..1706    -  CDS            AmpR: β-lactamase; bla; confers resistance to ampicillin, carbenicillin, and related antibiotics
   1707..1778    -  promoter       AmpR promoter: bla
   1857..2456    +  CDS            PuroR: puromycin N-acetyltransferase; pac from Streptomyces alboniger; confers resistance to puromycin
   2461..2541    +  CDS            HBB (fragment): HBB_PONPY - Experimental evidence at transcript level: Swiss-Prot protein existence level 2. Involved in oxygen transport from the lung to the various peripheral tissues. From Pongo pygmaeus (Bornean orangutan).
   2612..2667    +  polyA_signal   β-globin poly(A) signal: rabbit β-globin polyadenylation signal (Gil and Proudfoot, 1987)
   3646..3666    +  protein_bind   attB4: mutant version of attB; core recombination site for the Gateway® BP reaction BP Clonase™
   3734..3945    +  promoter       EF-1α core promoter: core promoter for human elongation factor EF-1α
   3946..4884    +  intron         EF-1α intron A: intron upstream of the start codon of human EF-1α
   4911..4931    +  protein_bind   attB1: mutant version of attB; core recombination site for the Gateway® BP reaction BP Clonase™
   4951..5646    +  CDS            mKate2: mKate2 is a basic (constitutively fluorescent) red fluorescent protein published in 2009, derived from Entacmaea quadricolor. It is reported to be a rapidly-maturing monomer with moderate acid sensitivity.
   5666..5690    -  protein_bind   attB2: mutant version of attB; recombination site for the Gateway® BP reaction BP Clonase™
   5834..5908    +  CDS            HBB (fragment): HBB_PONPY - Experimental evidence at transcript level: Swiss-Prot protein existence level 2. Involved in oxygen transport from the lung to the various peripheral tissues. From Pongo pygmaeus (Bornean orangutan).
   5979..6034    +  polyA_signal   β-globin poly(A) signal: rabbit β-globin polyadenylation signal (Gil and Proudfoot, 1987)
   6418..6443    +  misc_feature   SA: splice acceptor site
   7115..7135    +  protein_bind   attB4: mutant version of attB; core recombination site for the Gateway® BP reaction BP Clonase™
   7203..7414    +  promoter       EF-1α core promoter: core promoter for human elongation factor EF-1α
   7415..8353    +  intron         EF-1α intron A: intron upstream of the start codon of human EF-1α
   8380..8400    +  protein_bind   attB1: mutant version of attB; core recombination site for the Gateway® BP reaction BP Clonase™
   8411..9127    +  CDS            EBFP2: EBFP2 is a basic (constitutively fluorescent) blue fluorescent protein published in 2007, derived from Aequorea victoria. It is reported to be a rapidly-maturing monomer with moderate acid sensitivity.
   9135..9159    -  protein_bind   attB2: mutant version of attB; recombination site for the Gateway® BP reaction BP Clonase™
   9163..9243    +  CDS            HBB (fragment): HBB_PONPY - Experimental evidence at transcript level: Swiss-Prot protein existence level 2. Involved in oxygen transport from the lung to the various peripheral tissues. From Pongo pygmaeus (Bornean orangutan).
   9314..9369    +  polyA_signal   β-globin poly(A) signal: rabbit β-globin polyadenylation signal (Gil and Proudfoot, 1987)
   9752..9774    -  protein_bind   lac operator (fragment): The lac repressor binds to the lac operator to inhibit transcription in E. coli. This inhibition can be relieved by adding lactose or isopropyl-β-D-thiogalactopyranoside (IPTG). lac repressor encoded by lacI
   9778..9808    -  promoter       lac promoter: promoter for the E. coli lac operon
   9823..9844    -  protein_bind   CAP binding site: CAP binding activates transcription in the presence of cAMP. E. coli catabolite activator protein
   9857..9896    -  CDS            lacI (fragment): lac repressor; lacI; The lac repressor binds to the lac operator to inhibit transcription in E. coli. This inhibition can be relieved by adding lactose or isopropyl-β-D-thiogalactopyranoside (IPTG).
  10069..10878   +  CDS            KanR: aminoglycoside phosphotransferase; aph(3')-Ia; confers resistance to kanamycin in bacteria or G418 (Geneticin®) in eukaryotes
