[The description below was written by a language model from this plasmid's Addgene catalogue record and pLannotate feature annotations shown in this document.]
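Description:
LSB-hsa-miR-378a-3p is a mammalian expression plasmid built on the Low Sensor Backbone (LSB) and used in synthetic biology as a fluorescent reporter of microRNA activity. It is maintained in E. coli from a high-copy ColE1/pUC-type origin and carries both β-lactamase (AmpR) and an aminoglycoside phosphotransferase (KanR), matching the dual ampicillin and kanamycin selection listed for it. Remnants of a lac promoter/operator region are also annotated in the backbone.

The payload consists of two parallel transcription units of near-identical design. Each has a human EF-1α core promoter with its intron A, a fluorescent protein coding sequence flanked by Gateway attB1 and attB2 scars (with attB4 upstream of the promoter), and a β-globin 3′ region ending in the rabbit β-globin polyadenylation signal. One unit expresses the red protein mKate2 and, according to the record, carries the hsa-miR-378a-3p target in its 3′ UTR. The target itself is not annotated, but there is unannotated space between attB2 and the β-globin segment where it would be expected to sit. The other unit expresses the blue protein EBFP2 without a target and acts as an internal reference. In transfected cells, active miR-378a-3p lowers mKate2 output while EBFP2 is unaffected, so the red-to-blue ratio measures miRNA activity independently of plasmid dose. A puromycin N-acetyltransferase gene with its own β-globin poly(A) allows puromycin selection in mammalian cells, though no promoter for it is annotated.

The depositor notes that the repeated poly(A) elements make the plasmid inherently unstable, and that the physical plasmid differs from the deposited sequence by short insertions flanking the puromycin gene that do not affect selection. The catalogue's gene link points to MIR377 rather than miR-378a, which appears to be a mismatch in the record.
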