Addgene plasmid #103503: LSB-hsa-miR-378a-3p
Purpose: Used to sense miRNA activity using fluorescence based tools. hsa-miR-378a-3p target in 3' UTR of of mKate. miRNA activity can be measured by the repression of mKate2 relative to EBFP2 fluorescent proteins . Plasmid is inherently unstable; please see Depositor Comments
Depositing lab: Ron Weiss. Depositing organization: Massachusetts Institute of Technology. Publication: A mixed antagonistic/synergistic miRNA repression model enables accurate predictions of multi-input miRNA sensor activity. Gam JJ, Babb J, Weiss R. Nat Commun. 2018 Jun 22;9(1):2430. doi: 10.1038/s41467-018-04575-0. PubMed 29934631.
Backbone
  Vector backbone: Low Sensor Backbone (LSB)
  Vector type: Mammalian Expression, Synthetic Biology
Growth in bacteria
  Bacterial resistance: Ampicillin and Kanamycin, 100 & 50 μg/mL
  Growth temperature: 30°C
  Growth strain: NEB Stable
  Copy number: High Copy
Gene/Insert
  Gene/Insert name: hsa-miR-378a-3p target
  Species: H. sapiens (human)
  Entrez Gene: MIR377 (a.k.a. MIRN377, hsa-mir-377, mir-377)
  Promoter: EF-1a
  Cloning method: Gibson Cloning
Terms and licenses: Academic/Nonprofit Terms; Industry Terms: Not Available to Industry
Depositor comments: Please note that this plasmid is inherently unstable due to a repeating poly A element. We recommend performing a diagnostic digest on multiple colonies upon receipt. The depositors would like to note the presence of several discrepancies between the depositor sequence and physical plasmid sequence. In particular, the sequences upstream and downstream of the puromycin coding region have 10 bp insertions which do not affect the ability to perform puromycin selection. The sequences for those regions within the physical plasmids are as follows: Upstream of Puro: GAATTCGACCGCCTGTCTCAAGGTGCCACC; Downstream of Puro: GCTTTGAGACTACGCGTGAATTCACTCCTC.
How to cite: LSB-hsa-miR-378a-3p was a gift from Ron Weiss (Addgene plasmid # 103503 ; http://n2t.net/addgene:103503 ; RRID:Addgene_103503)
