>Addgene plasmid #103503 | LSB-hsa-miR-378a-3p | depositor partial sequence | sequence record 196054 | hsa-miR-378a-3p target
GCCTTCTGACTCCAAGTCCAGT
