>Addgene plasmid #103503 | LSB-hsa-miR-378a-3p | addgene partial sequence | sequence record 226544 | mKate2-F 5'-ACCCGCTAAGAACCTCAAGA-3'
AGGAGGCCGACAAAGAGACATACGTCGAGCAGCACGAGGTGGCTGTGGCCAGATACTGCGACCTCCCTAG
CAAACTGGGGCACAAACTTAATTGAGAATTCTACCACCCAGCTTTCTTGTACAAAGTGGTACGTCTCAAG
ACCAGAGGTCTCTGCTTCTTAATACGCCTTCTGACTCCAAGTCCAGTGCCTTCTGACTCCAAGTCCAGTG
CCTTCTGACTCCAAGTCCAGTGCCTTCTGACTCCAAGTCCAGTCAACCAGAAGAGACCTGTGCTTCACTC
CTCAGGTGCAGGCTGCCTATCAGAAGGTGGTGGCTGGTGTGGCCAATGCC
